Addgene plasmid #100155: p7129 pHAGE-P-CMVt-N-HA-GAW-HM13
Purpose: Expresses HM13
Depositing lab: Peter Howley. Depositing organization: Harvard Medical School. Publication: Proteomic analysis and identification of cellular interactors of the giant ubiquitin ligase HERC2. Galligan JT, Martinez-Noel G, Arndt V, Hayes S, Chittenden TW, Harper JW, Howley PM. J Proteome Res. 2015 Feb 6;14(2):953-66. doi: 10.1021/pr501005v. Epub 2014 Dec 15. PubMed 25476789.
Backbone
  Vector backbone: PHAGE-P-CMVt-N-HA-GAW
  Backbone size w/o insert (bp): 7800
  Total vector size (bp): 9400
  Vector type: Mammalian Expression, Lentiviral
  Selectable markers: Puromycin
Growth in bacteria
  Bacterial resistance: Ampicillin, 100 μg/mL
  Growth temperature: 37°C
  Growth strain: NEB Stable
  Copy number: Unknown
Gene/Insert
  Gene/Insert name: NM_030789.3
  Species: H. sapiens (human)
  Entrez Gene: HM13 (a.k.a. H13, IMP1, IMPAS, IMPAS-1, MSTP086, PSENL3, PSL3, SPP, SPPL1)
  Promoter: CMV
  Tag / fusion protein: HA (N terminal on backbone)
  Cloning method: Gateway Cloning
  Sequencing primers: 5′ M13F
Terms and licenses: Academic/Nonprofit Terms; Industry Terms: Not Available to Industry
How to cite: p7129 pHAGE-P-CMVt-N-HA-GAW-HM13 was a gift from Peter Howley (Addgene plasmid # 100155 ; http://n2t.net/addgene:100155 ; RRID:Addgene_100155)
