[The description below was written by a language model from this plasmid's Addgene catalogue record and pLannotate feature annotations shown in this document.]
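Description:
p7129 pHAGE-P-CMVt-N-HA-GAW-HM13 is an HIV-1-based lentiviral vector for expressing human HM13 (signal peptide peptidase, also known as SPP or PSL3) in mammalian cells. It is built on the pHAGE-P-CMVt-N-HA-GAW Gateway destination backbone. It is propagated in E. coli through a high-copy ColE1/pUC-type origin with ampicillin selection from the β-lactamase gene. The lentiviral transfer cassette carries a truncated 5' LTR, the Ψ packaging signal with an adjoining gag fragment, the RRE for Rev-dependent export of the genomic RNA, and the cPPT/CTS. It ends in a ΔU3 self-inactivating 3' LTR, so the integrated provirus lacks LTR promoter activity.

Within this cassette, the CMV enhancer and promoter are followed by short matches to tet operator-containing promoters. Together with the "CMVt" in the name, these suggest a tetracycline-repressible CMV promoter, although the record lists the promoter only as CMV. This promoter drives an N-terminal HA epitope supplied by the backbone, fused through an attB1 site to the HM13 coding sequence (from NM_030789.3), which is closed by attB2. The two att sites are the scars of Gateway recombination. Downstream, a mouse PGK promoter drives puromycin N-acetyltransferase for selecting transduced or transfected cells, and a WPRE enhances transcript expression.

The associated publication is a proteomic study of cellular interactors of the ubiquitin ligase HERC2, which fits use of the HA tag for detection or affinity purification of HM13. The sequenced record is 8,945 nt, somewhat shorter than the roughly 9,400 bp given in the catalogue.
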