Features (pLannotate 1.2.2; 31 found; start..end, strand, type, name):
     15..603     +  rep_origin     ori: high-copy-number ColE1/pMB1/pBR322/pUC origin of replication
    786..840     +  CDS            lacI (fragment): lac repressor; lacI; The lac repressor binds to the lac operator to inhibit transcription in E. coli. This inhibition can be relieved by adding lactose or isopropyl-β-D-thiogalactopyranoside (IPTG).
    846..939     +  rep_origin     SV40 ori (fragment): SV40 origin of replication
    964..1001    +  CDS            lacI (fragment): lac repressor; lacI; The lac repressor binds to the lac operator to inhibit transcription in E. coli. This inhibition can be relieved by adding lactose or isopropyl-β-D-thiogalactopyranoside (IPTG).
   1014..1035    +  protein_bind   CAP binding site: CAP binding activates transcription in the presence of cAMP. E. coli catabolite activator protein
   1050..1080    +  promoter       lac promoter: promoter for the E. coli lac operon
   1088..1104    +  protein_bind   lac operator: The lac repressor binds to the lac operator to inhibit transcription in E. coli. This inhibition can be relieved by adding lactose or isopropyl-β-D-thiogalactopyranoside (IPTG). lac repressor encoded by lacI
   1138..1221    +  polyA_signal   SV40 poly(A) signal (fragment): SV40 polyadenylation signal
   1388..1717    +  CDS            nef (fragment): NEF_HV1BR - Experimental evidence at protein level: Swiss-Prot protein existence level 1. Extracellular Nef protein targets CD4(+) T-lymphocytes for apoptosis by interacting with CXCR4 surface receptors (PubMed:14990729). From Human immunodeficiency virus type 1 group M subtype B (isolate BRU/LAI) (HIV-1).
   1765..2022    +  LTR            5' LTR (truncated): truncated 5' long terminal repeat (LTR) from HIV-1
   2069..2194    +  misc_feature   HIV-1 Ψ: packaging signal of human immunodeficiency virus type 1
   2178..2516    +  CDS            HIV-1 gag (fragment): gag protein from human immunodeficiency virus 1; gag
   2691..2924    +  misc_feature   RRE: The Rev response element (RRE) of HIV-1 allows for Rev-dependent mRNA export from the nucleus to the cytoplasm.
   3301..3401    +  CDS            Rev (fragment): human immunodeficiency virus 1 (HIV-1) Rev protein; rev; enhances nuclear export of unspliced and incompletely spliced viral mRNAs
   3446..3563    +  misc_feature   cPPT/CTS: central polypurine tract and central termination sequence of HIV-1
   3615..3918    +  enhancer       CMV enhancer: human cytomegalovirus immediate early enhancer
   3919..4122    +  promoter       CMV promoter: human cytomegalovirus (CMV) immediate early promoter
   4124..4143    +  promoter       PLtetO-1 promoter (fragment): modified phage lambda PL promoter with tet operator sites (Lutz and Bujard, 1997)
   4145..4164    +  promoter       PLtetO-1 promoter (fragment): modified phage lambda PL promoter with tet operator sites (Lutz and Bujard, 1997)
   4172..4205    +  promoter       TRE3GV promoter (fragment): 3rd-generation Tet-responsive promoter that can be activated by binding of Tet-On® 3G, optimized for retroviral and lentiviral vectors
   4296..4322    +  CDS            3xHA (fragment): three tandem HA epitope tags
   4339..4356    +  protein_bind   attB1 (fragment): mutant version of attB; core recombination site for the Gateway® BP reaction BP Clonase™
   4362..5492    +  CDS            HM13: HM13_HUMAN - Also known as H13, IMP1, PSL3, SPP. Experimental evidence at protein level: Swiss-Prot protein existence level 1. Catalyzes intramembrane proteolysis of some signal peptides after they have been cleaved from a preprotein, resulting in the release of the fragment from the ER membrane into the cytoplasm. Required to generate lymphocyte cell surface (HLA-E) epitopes derived from MHC class I signal peptides (PubMed:11714810). May be necessary for the removal of the signal peptide that remains attached to the hepatitis C virus core protein after the initial proteolytic processing of th
   5500..5517    -  protein_bind   attB2 (fragment): mutant version of attB; core recombination site for the Gateway® BP reaction BP Clonase™
   5537..6036    +  promoter       PGK promoter: mouse phosphoglycerate kinase 1 promoter
   6057..6656    +  CDS            PuroR: puromycin N-acetyltransferase; pac from Streptomyces alboniger; confers resistance to puromycin
   6723..7311    +  misc_feature   WPRE: woodchuck hepatitis virus posttranscriptional regulatory element
   7319..7384    +  CDS            nef (fragment): NEF_HV1Z2 - Experimental evidence at protein level: Swiss-Prot protein existence level 1. Extracellular Nef protein targets CD4(+) T-lymphocytes for apoptosis by interacting with CXCR4 surface receptors. From Human immunodeficiency virus type 1 group M subtype D (isolate Z2/CDC-Z34) (HIV-1).
   7386..7619    +  LTR            3' LTR (ΔU3): self-inactivating 3' long terminal repeat (LTR) from HIV-1
   7824..7928    +  promoter       AmpR promoter: bla
   7929..8789    +  CDS            AmpR: β-lactamase; bla; confers resistance to ampicillin, carbenicillin, and related antibiotics
>Addgene plasmid #100155 | p7129 pHAGE-P-CMVt-N-HA-GAW-HM13 | addgene full sequence | sequence record 212670 | Addgene NGS Result
ATCAAAGGATCTTCTTGAGATCCTTTTTTTCTGCGCGTAATCTGCTGCTTGCAAACAAAAAAACCACCGC
TACCAGCGGTGGTTTGTTTGCCGGATCAAGAGCTACCAACTCTTTTTCCGAAGGTAACTGGCTTCAGCAG
AGCGCAGATACCAAATACTGTTCTTCTAGTGTAGCCGTAGTTAGGCCACCACTTCAAGAACTCTGTAGCA
CCGCCTACATACCTCGCTCTGCTAATCCTGTTACCAGTGGCTGCTGCCAGTGGCGATAAGTCGTGTCTTA
CCGGGTTGGACTCAAGACGATAGTTACCGGATAAGGCGCAGCGGTCGGGCTGAACGGGGGGTTCGTGCAC
ACAGCCCAGCTTGGAGCGAACGACCTACACCGAACTGAGATACCTACAGCGTGAGCTATGAGAAAGCGCC
ACGCTTCCCGAAGGGAGAAAGGCGGACAGGTATCCGGTAAGCGGCAGGGTCGGAACAGGAGAGCGCACGA
GGGAGCTTCCAGGGGGAAACGCCTGGTATCTTTATAGTCCTGTCGGGTTTCGCCACCTCTGACTTGAGCG
TCGATTTTTGTGATGCTCGTCAGGGGGGCGGAGCCTATGGAAAAACGCCAGCAACGCGGCCTTTTTACGG
TTCCTGGCCTTTTGCTGGCCTTTTGCTCACATGTTCTTTCCTGCGTTATCCCCTGATTCTGTGGATAACC
GTATTACCGCCTTTGAGTGAGCTGATACCGCTCGCCGCAGCCGAACGACCGAGCGCAGCGAGTCAGTGAG
CGAGGAAGCGGAAGAGCGCCCAATACGCAAACCGCCTCTCCCCGCGCGTTGGCCGATTCATTAATGCAGC
AAGCTCATGGCTGACTAATTTTTTTTATTTATGCAGAGGCCGAGGCCGCCTCGGCCTCTGAGCTATTCCA
GAAGTAGTGAGGAGGCTTTTTTGGAGGCCTAGGCTTTTGCAAAAAGCTCCCCGTGGCACGACAGGTTTCC
CGACTGGAAAGCGGGCAGTGAGCGCAACGCAATTAATGTGAGTTAGCTCACTCATTAGGCACCCCAGGCT
TTACACTTTATGCTTCCGGCTCGTATGTTGTGTGGAATTGTGAGCGGATAACAATTTCACACAGGAAACA
GCTATGACATGATTACGAATTTCACAAATAAAGCATTTTTTTCACTGCATTCTAGTTGTGGTTTGTCCAA
ACTCATCAATGTATCTTATCATGTCTGGATCAACTGGATAACTCAAGCTAACCAAAATCATCCCAAACTT
CCCACCCCATACCCTATTACCACTGCCAATTACCTGTGGTTTCATTTACTCTAAACCTGTGATTCCTCTG
AATTATTTTCATTTTAAAGAAATTGTATTTGTTAAATATGTACTACAAACTTAGTAGTTGGAAGGGCTAA
TTCACTCCCAAAGAAGACAAGATATCCTTGATCTGTGGATCTACCACACACAAGGCTACTTCCCTGATTA
GCAGAACTACACACCAGGGCCAGGGGTCAGATATCCACTGACCTTTGGATGGTGCTACAAGCTAGTACCA
GTTGAGCCAGATAAGGTAGAAGAGGCCAATAAAGGAGAGAACACCAGCTTGTTACACCCTGTGAGCCTGC
ATGGGATGGATGACCCGGAGAGAGAAGTGTTAGAGTGGAGGTTTGACAGCCGCCTAGCATTTCATCACGT
GGCCCGAGAGCTGCATCCGGAGTACTTCAAGAACTGCTGATATCGAGCTTGCTACAAGGGACTTTCCGCT
GGGGACTTTCCAGGGAGGCGTGGCCTGGGCGGGACTGGGGAGTGGCGAGCCCTCAGATCCTGCATATAAG
CAGCTGCTTTTTGCCTGTACTGGGTCTCTCTGGTTAGACCAGATCTGAGCCTGGGAGCTCTCTGGCTAAC
TAGGGAACCCACTGCTTAAGCCTCAATAAAGCTTGCCTTGAGTGCTTCAAGTAGTGTGTGCCCGTCTGTT
GTGTGACTCTGGTAACTAGAGATCCCTCAGACCCTTTTAGTCAGTGTGGAAAATCTCTAGCAGTGGCGCC
CGAACAGGGACTTGAAAGCGAAAGGGAAACCAGAGGAGCTCTCTCGACGCAGGACTCGGCTTGCTGAAGC
GCGCACGGCAAGAGGCGAGGGGCGGCGACTGGTGAGTACGCCAAAAATTTTGACTAGCGGAGGCTAGAAG
GAGAGAGATGGGTGCGAGAGCGTCAGTATTAAGCGGGGGAGAATTAGATCGCGATGGGAAAAAATTCGGT
TAAGGCCAGGGGGAAAGAAAAAATATAAATTAAAACATATAGTATGGGCAAGCAGGGAGCTAGAACGATT
CGCAGTTAATCCTGGCCTGTTAGAAACATCAGAAGGCTGTAGACAAATACTGGGACAGCTACAACCATCC
CTTCAGACAGGATCAGAAGAACTTAGATCATTATATAATACAGTAGCAACCCTCTATTGTGTGCATCAAA
GGATAGAGATAAAAGACACCAAGGAAGCTTTAGACAAGATAGAGGAAGAGCAAAACAAAAGTAAGACCAC
CGCACAGCAAGCGGCCGGCCGCTGATCTTCAGACCTGGAGGAGGAGATATGAGGGACAATTGGAGAAGTG
AATTATATAAATATAAAGTAGTAAAAATTGAACCATTAGGAGTAGCACCCACCAAGGCAAAGAGAAGAGT
GGTGCAGAGAGAAAAAAGAGCAGTGGGAATAGGAGCTTTGTTCCTTGGGTTCTTGGGAGCAGCAGGAAGC
ACTATGGGCGCAGCGTCAATGACGCTGACGGTACAGGCCAGACAATTATTGTCTGGTATAGTGCAGCAGC
AGAACAATTTGCTGAGGGCTATTGAGGCGCAACAGCATCTGTTGCAACTCACAGTCTGGGGCATCAAGCA
GCTCCAGGCAAGAATCCTGGCTGTGGAAAGATACCTAAAGGATCAACAGCTCCTGGGGATTTGGGGTTGC
TCTGGAAAACTCATTTGCACCACTGCTGTGCCTTGGAATGCTAGTTGGAGTAATAAATCTCTGGAACAGA
TTTGGAATCACACGACCTGGATGGAGTGGGACAGAGAAATTAACAATTACACAAGCTTAATACACTCCTT
AATTGAAGAATCGCAAAACCAGCAAGAAAAGAATGAACAAGAATTATTGGAATTAGATAAATGGGCAAGT
TTGTGGAATTGGTTTAACATAACAAATTGGCTGTGGTATATAAAATTATTCATAATGATAGTAGGAGGCT
TGGTAGGTTTAAGAATAGTTTTTGCTGTACTTTCTATAGTGAATAGAGTTAGGCAGGGATATTCACCATT
ATCGTTTCAGACCCACCTCCCAACCCCGAGGGGACCCGACAGGCCCGAAGGAATAGAAGAAGAAGGTGGA
GAGAGAGACAGAGACAGATCCATTCGATTAGTGAACGGATCTCGACGGTATCGCCGAATTCACAAATGGC
AGTATTCATCCACAATTTTAAAAGAAAAGGGGGGATTGGGGGGTACAGTGCAGGGGAAAGAATAGTAGAC
ATAATAGCAACAGACATACAAACTAAAGAATTACAAAAACAAATTACAAAAATTCAAAATTTTCGGGTTT
ATTACAGGGACAGCAGAGATCCAGTTTGGACTAGTGGAGTTCCGCGTTACATAACTTACGGTAAATGGCC
CGCCTGGCTGACCGCCCAACGACCCCCGCCCATTGACGTCAATAATGACGTATGTTCCCATAGTAACGCC
AATAGGGACTTTCCATTGACGTCAATGGGTGGAGTATTTACGGTAAACTGCCCACTTGGCAGTACATCAA
GTGTATCATATGCCAAGTACGCCCCCTATTGACGTCAATGACGGTAAATGGCCCGCCTGGCATTATGCCC
AGTACATGACCTTATGGGACTTTCCTACTTGGCAGTACATCTACGTATTAGTCATCGCTATTACCATGGT
GATGCGGTTTTGGCAGTACATCAATGGGCGTGGATAGCGGTTTGACTCACGGGGATTTCCAAGTCTCCAC
CCCATTGACGTCAATGGGAGTTTGTTTTGGCACCAAAATCAACGGGACTTTCCAAAATGTCGTAACAACT
CCGCCCCATTGACGCAAATGGGCGGTAGGCGTGTACGGTGGGAGGTCTATATAAGCAGAGCTCTCCCTAT
CAGTGATAGAGATCTCCCTATCAGTGATAGAGATCGTCGACGAGCTCGTTTAGTGAACCGTCAGATCGCC
TGGAGACGCCATCCACGCTGTTTTGACCTCCATAGAAGACACCGGGACCGATCCAGCCTCCGGACTCTAG
CGTTTAAACGCTAGCCACCATGGCGTACCCATACGATGTTCCAGATTACGCTGCTCGAGGTTATCAAACA
AGTTTGTACAAAAAAGTTGGCATGGACTCGGCCCTCAGCGATCCGCATAACGGCAGTGCCGAGGCAGGCG
GCCCCACCAACAGCACTACGCGGCCGCCTTCCACGCCCGAGGGCATCGCGCTGGCCTACGGCAGCCTCCT
GCTCATGGCGCTGCTGCCCATCTTCTTCGGCGCCCTGCGCTCCGTACGCTGCGCCCGCGGCAAGAATGCT
TCAGACATGCCTGAAACAATCACCAGCCGGGATGCCGCCCGCTTCCCCATCATCGCCAGCTGCACACTCT
TGGGGCTCTACCTCTTTTTCAAAATATTCTCCCAGGAGTACATCAACCTCCTGCTGTCCATGTATTTCTT
CGTGCTGGGAATCCTGGCCCTGTCCCACACCATCAGCCCCTTCATGAATAAGTTTTTTCCAGCCAGCTTT
CCAAATCGACAGTACCAGCTGCTCTTCACACAGGGTTCTGGGGAAAACAAGGAAGAGATCATCAATTATG
AATTTGACACCAAGGACCTGGTGTGCCTGGGCCTGAGCAGCATCGTTGGCGTCTGGTACCTGCTGAGGAA
GCACTGGATTGCCAACAACCTTTTTGGCCTGGCCTTCTCCCTTAATGGAGTAGAGCTCCTGCACCTCAAC
AATGTCAGCACTGGCTGCATCCTGCTGGGCGGACTCTTCATCTACGATGTCTTCTGGGTATTTGGCACCA
ATGTGATGGTGACAGTGGCCAAGTCCTTCGAGGCACCAATAAAATTGGTGTTTCCCCAGGATCTGCTGGA
GAAAGGCCTCGAAGCAAACAACTTTGCCATGCTGGGACTTGGAGATGTCGTCATTCCAGGGATCTTCATT
GCCTTGCTGCTGCGCTTTGACATCAGCTTGAAGAAGAATACCCACACCTACTTCTACACCAGCTTTGCAG
CCTACATCTTCGGCCTGGGCCTTACCATCTTCATCATGCACATCTTCAAGCATGCTCAGCCTGCCCTCCT
ATACCTGGTCCCCGCCTGCATCGGTTTTCCTGTCCTGGTGGCGCTGGCCAAGGGAGAAGTGACAGAGATG
TTCAGTTATGAGGAGTCAAATCCTAAGGATCCAGCGGCAGTGACAGAATCCAAAGAGGGAACAGAGGCAT
CAGCATCGAAGGGGCTGGAGAAGAAAGAGAAATGCTCAACTTTCTTGTACAAAGTGGTTCGATAACGAAT
TCTACCGGGTAGGGGAGGCGCTTTTCCCAAGGCAGTCTGGAGCATGCGCTTTAGCAGCCCCGCTGGGCAC
TTGGCGCTACACAAGTGGCCTCTGGCCTCGCACACATTCCACATCCACCGGTAGGCGCCAACCGGCTCCG
TTCTTTGGTGGCCCCTTCGCGCCACCTTCTACTCCTCCCCTAGTCAGGAAGTTCCCCCCCGCCCCGCAGC
TCGCGTCGTGCAGGACGTGACAAATGGAAGTAGCACGTCTCACTAGTCTCGTGCAGATGGACAGCACCGC
TGAGCAATGGAAGCGGGTAGGCCTTTGGGGCAGCGGCCAATAGCAGCTTTGCTCCTTCGCTTTCTGGGCT
CAGAGGCTGGGAAGGGGTGGGTCCGGGGGCGGGCTCAGGGGCGGGCTCAGGGGCGGGGCGGGCGCCCGAA
GGTCCTCCGGAGGCCCGGCATTCTGCACGCTTCAAAAGCGCACGTCTGCCGCGCTGTTCTCCTCTTCCTC
ATCTCCGGGCCTTTCGACCTGCAGCCCAAGCTTACCATGACCGAGTACAAGCCCACGGTGCGCCTCGCCA
CCCGCGACGACGTCCCCAGGGCCGTACGCACCCTCGCCGCCGCGTTCGCCGACTACCCCGCCACGCGCCA
CACCGTCGATCCGGACCGCCACATCGAGCGGGTCACCGAGCTGCAAGAACTCTTCCTCACGCGCGTCGGG
CTCGACATCGGCAAGGTGTGGGTCGCGGACGACGGCGCCGCGGTGGCGGTCTGGACCACGCCGGAGAGCG
TCGAAGCGGGGGCGGTGTTCGCCGAGATCGGCCCGCGCATGGCCGAGTTGAGCGGTTCCCGGCTGGCCGC
GCAGCAACAGATGGAAGGCCTCCTGGCGCCGCACCGGCCCAAGGAGCCCGCGTGGTTCCTGGCCACCGTC
GGCGTCTCGCCCGACCACCAGGGCAAGGGTCTGGGCAGCGCCGTCGTGCTCCCCGGAGTGGAGGCGGCCG
AGCGCGCCGGGGTGCCCGCCTTCCTGGAGACCTCCGCGCCCCGCAACCTCCCCTTCTACGAGCGGCTCGG
CTTCACCGTCACCGCCGACGTCGAGGTGCCCGAAGGACCGCGCACCTGGTGCATGACCCGCAAGCCCGGT
GCCTGACGCCCGCCCCACGACCCGCAGCGCCCGACCGAAAGGAGCGCACGACCCCATGCATCGATAGATC
CTAATCAACCTCTGGATTACAAAATTTGTGAAAGATTGACTGGTATTCTTAACTATGTTGCTCCTTTTAC
GCTATGTGGATACGCTGCTTTAATGCCTTTGTATCATGCTATTGCTTCCCGTATGGCTTTCATTTTCTCC
TCCTTGTATAAATCCTGGTTGCTGTCTCTTTATGAGGAGTTGTGGCCCGTTGTCAGGCAACGTGGCGTGG
TGTGCACTGTGTTTGCTGACGCAACCCCCACTGGTTGGGGCATTGCCACCACCTGTCAGCTCCTTTCCGG
GACTTTCGCTTTCCCCCTCCCTATTGCCACGGCGGAACTCATCGCCGCCTGCCTTGCCCGCTGCTGGACA
GGGGCTCGGCTGTTGGGCACTGACAATTCCGTGGTGTTGTCGGGGAAATCATCGTCCTTTCCTTGGCTGC
TCGCCTGTGTTGCCACCTGGATTCTGCGCGGGACGTCCTTCTGCTACGTCCCTTCGGCCCTCAATCCAGC
GGACCTTCCTTCCCGCGGCCTGCTGCCGGCTCTGCGGCCTCTTCCGCGTCTTCGCCTTCGCCCTCAGACG
AGTCGGATCTCCCTTTGGGCCGCCTCCCCGCCTGAGATCCTTTAAGACCAATGACTTACAAGGCAGCTGT
AGATCTTAGCCACTTTTTAAAAGAAAAGGGGGGACTGGAAGGGCTAATTCACTCCCAACGAAGACAAGAT
CTGCTTTTTGCTTGTACTGGGTCTCTCTGGTTAGACCAGATCTGAGCCTGGGAGCTCTCTGGCTAACTAG
GGAACCCACTGCTTAAGCCTCAATAAAGCTTGCCTTGAGTGCTTCAAGTAGTGTGTGCCCGTCTGTTGTG
TGACTCTGGTAACTAGAGATCCCTCAGACCCTTTTAGTCAGTGTGGAAAATCTCTAGCAGTAGTAGTTCA
TGTCATCTTATTATTCAGTATTTATAACTTGCAAAGAAATGAATATCAGAGAGTGAGAGGCCCGGGTTAA
TTAAGGAAAGGGCTAGATCATTCTTGAAGACGAAAGGGCCTCGTGATACGCCTATTTTTATAGGTTAATG
TCATGATAATAATGGTTTCTTAGACGTCAGGTGGCACTTTTCGGGGAAATGTGCGCGGAACCCCTATTTG
TTTATTTTTCTAAATACATTCAAATATGTATCCGCTCATGAGACAATAACCCTGATAAATGCTTCAATAA
TATTGAAAAAGGAAGAGTATGAGTATTCAACATTTCCGTGTCGCCCTTATTCCCTTTTTTGCGGCATTTT
GCCTTCCTGTTTTTGCTCACCCAGAAACGCTGGTGAAAGTAAAAGATGCTGAAGATCAGTTGGGTGCACG
AGTGGGTTACATCGAACTGGATCTCAACAGCGGTAAGATCCTTGAGAGTTTTCGCCCCGAAGAACGTTTT
CCAATGATGAGCACTTTTAAAGTTCTGCTATGTGGCGCGGTATTATCCCGTGTTGACGCCGGGCAAGAGC
AACTCGGTCGCCGCATACACTATTCTCAGAATGACTTGGTTGAGTACTCACCAGTCACAGAAAAGCATCT
TACGGATGGCATGACAGTAAGAGAATTATGCAGTGCTGCCATAACCATGAGTGATAACACTGCGGCCAAC
TTACTTCTGACAACGATCGGAGGACCGAAGGAGCTAACCGCTTTTTTGCACAACATGGGGGATCATGTAA
CTCGCCTTGATCGTTGGGAACCGGAGCTGAATGAAGCCATACCAAACGACGAGCGTGACACCACGATGCC
TGTAGCAATGGCAACAACGTTGCGCAAACTATTAACTGGCGAACTACTTACTCTAGCTTCCCGGCAACAA
TTAATAGACTGGATGGAGGCGGATAAAGTTGCAGGACCACTTCTGCGCTCGGCCCTTCCGGCTGGCTGGT
TTATTGCTGATAAATCTGGAGCCGGTGAGCGTGGGTCTCGCGGTATCATTGCAGCACTGGGGCCAGATGG
TAAGCCCTCCCGTATCGTAGTTATCTACACGACGGGGAGTCAGGCAACTATGGATGAACGAAATAGACAG
ATCGCTGAGATAGGTGCCTCACTGATTAAGCATTGGTAACTGTCAGACCAAGTTTACTCATATATACTTT
AGATTGATTTAAAACTTCATTTTTAATTTAAAAGGATCTAGGTGAAGATCCTTTTTGATAATCTCATGAC
CAAAATCCCTTAACGTGAGTTTTCGTTCCACTGAGCGTCAGACCCCGTAGAAAAG
